>Addgene plasmid #171506 | pX330A-Blimp1-L2-#2 | addgene full sequence | sequence record 337833 | Addgene NGS Result
GGGGCGCGCGCCRGGSGGGGSGGGGSGGGGSGRGGGGSGGGGSGGGGSGRGGCGGAGAGGKGCGGCGGCA
GCCAATCAGAGCGGCGCGCTCCGAAAGTTTCCTTTTATGGCGAGGCGGCGGCGGCGGCGGCCCTATAAAA
AGCGAAGCGCGCGGCGGGCGGGAGTCGCTGCGCGCTGCCTTCGCCCCGTGCCCCGCTCCGCCGCCGCCTC
GCGCCGCCCGCCCCGGCTCTGACTGACCGCGTTACTCCCACAGGTGAGCGGGCGGGACGGCCCTTCTCCT
CCGGGCTGTAATTAGCTGAGCAAGAGGTAAGGGTTTAAGGGATGGTTGGTTGGTGGGGTATTAATGTTTA
ATTACCTGGAGCACCTGCCTGAAATCACTTTTTTTCAGGTTGGACCGGTGCCACCATGGACTATAAGGAC
CACGACGGAGACTACAAGGATCATGATATTGATTACAAAGACGATGACGATAAGATGGCCCCAAAGAAGA
AGCGGAAGGTCGGTATCCACGGAGTCCCAGCAGCCGACAAGAAGTACAGCATCGGCCTGGACATCGGCAC
CAACTCTGTGGGCTGGGCCGTGATCACCGACGAGTACAAGGTGCCCAGCAAGAAATTCAAGGTGCTGGGC
AACACCGACCGGCACAGCATCAAGAAGAACCTGATCGGAGCCCTGCTGTTCGACAGCGGCGAAACAGCCG
AGGCCACCCGGCTGAAGAGAACCGCCAGAAGAAGATACACCAGACGGAAGAACCGGATCTGCTATCTGCA
AGAGATCTTCAGCAACGAGATGGCCAAGGTGGACGACAGCTTCTTCCACAGACTGGAAGAGTCCTTCCTG
GTGGAAGAGGATAAGAAGCACGAGCGGCACCCCATCTTCGGCAACATCGTGGACGAGGTGGCCTACCACG
AGAAGTACCCCACCATCTACCACCTGAGAAAGAAACTGGTGGACAGCACCGACAAGGCCGACCTGCGGCT
GATCTATCTGGCCCTGGCCCACATGATCAAGTTCCGGGGCCACTTCCTGATCGAGGGCGACCTGAACCCC
GACAACAGCGACGTGGACAAGCTGTTCATCCAGCTGGTGCAGACCTACAACCAGCTGTTCGAGGAAAACC
CCATCAACGCCAGCGGCGTGGACGCCAAGGCCATCCTGTCTGCCAGACTGAGCAAGAGCAGACGGCTGGA
AAATCTGATCGCCCAGCTGCCCGGCGAGAAGAAGAATGGCCTGTTCGGAAACCTGATTGCCCTGAGCCTG
GGCCTGACCCCCAACTTCAAGAGCAACTTCGACCTGGCCGAGGATGCCAAACTGCAGCTGAGCAAGGACA
CCTACGACGACGACCTGGACAACCTGCTGGCCCAGATCGGCGACCAGTACGCCGACCTGTTTCTGGCCGC
CAAGAACCTGTCCGACGCCATCCTGCTGAGCGACATCCTGAGAGTGAACACCGAGATCACCAAGGCCCCC
CTGAGCGCCTCTATGATCAAGAGATACGACGAGCACCACCAGGACCTGACCCTGCTGAAAGCTCTCGTGC
GGCAGCAGCTGCCTGAGAAGTACAAAGAGATTTTCTTCGACCAGAGCAAGAACGGCTACGCCGGCTACAT
TGACGGCGGAGCCAGCCAGGAAGAGTTCTACAAGTTCATCAAGCCCATCCTGGAAAAGATGGACGGCACC
GAGGAACTGCTCGTGAAGCTGAACAGAGAGGACCTGCTGCGGAAGCAGCGGACCTTCGACAACGGCAGCA
TCCCCCACCAGATCCACCTGGGAGAGCTGCACGCCATTCTGCGGCGGCAGGAAGATTTTTACCCATTCCT
GAAGGACAACCGGGAAAAGATCGAGAAGATCCTGACCTTCCGCATCCCCTACTACGTGGGCCCTCTGGCC
AGGGGAAACAGCAGATTCGCCTGGATGACCAGAAAGAGCGAGGAAACCATCACCCCCTGGAACTTCGAGG
AAGTGGTGGACAAGGGCGCTTCCGCCCAGAGCTTCATCGAGCGGATGACCAACTTCGATAAGAACCTGCC
CAACGAGAAGGTGCTGCCCAAGCACAGCCTGCTGTACGAGTACTTCACCGTGTATAACGAGCTGACCAAA
GTGAAATACGTGACCGAGGGAATGAGAAAGCCCGCCTTCCTGAGCGGCGAGCAGAAAAAGGCCATCGTGG
ACCTGCTGTTCAAGACCAACCGGAAAGTGACCGTGAAGCAGCTGAAAGAGGACTACTTCAAGAAAATCGA
GTGCTTCGACTCCGTGGAAATCTCCGGCGTGGAAGATCGGTTCAACGCCTCCCTGGGCACATACCACGAT
CTGCTGAAAATTATCAAGGACAAGGACTTCCTGGACAATGAGGAAAACGAGGACATTCTGGAAGATATCG
TGCTGACCCTGACACTGTTTGAGGACAGAGAGATGATCGAGGAACGGCTGAAAACCTATGCCCACCTGTT
CGACGACAAAGTGATGAAGCAGCTGAAGCGGCGGAGATACACCGGCTGGGGCAGGCTGAGCCGGAAGCTG
ATCAACGGCATCCGGGACAAGCAGTCCGGCAAGACAATCCTGGATTTCCTGAAGTCCGACGGCTTCGCCA
ACAGAAACTTCATGCAGCTGATCCACGACGACAGCCTGACCTTTAAAGAGGACATCCAGAAAGCCCAGGT
GTCCGGCCAGGGCGATAGCCTGCACGAGCACATTGCCAATCTGGCCGGCAGCCCCGCCATTAAGAAGGGC
ATCCTGCAGACAGTGAAGGTGGTGGACGAGCTCGTGAAAGTGATGGGCCGGCACAAGCCCGAGAACATCG
TGATCGAAATGGCCAGAGAGAACCAGACCACCCAGAAGGGACAGAAGAACAGCCGCGAGAGAATGAAGCG
GATCGAAGAGGGCATCAAAGAGCTGGGCAGCCAGATCCTGAAAGAACACCCCGTGGAAAACACCCAGCTG
CAGAACGAGAAGCTGTACCTGTACTACCTGCAGAATGGGCGGGATATGTACGTGGACCAGGAACTGGACA
TCAACCGGCTGTCCGACTACGATGTGGACCATATCGTGCCTCAGAGCTTTCTGAAGGACGACTCCATCGA
CAACAAGGTGCTGACCAGAAGCGACAAGAACCGGGGCAAGAGCGACAACGTGCCCTCCGAAGAGGTCGTG
AAGAAGATGAAGAACTACTGGCGGCAGCTGCTGAACGCCAAGCTGATTACCCAGAGAAAGTTCGACAATC
TGACCAAGGCCGAGAGAGGCGGCCTGAGCGAACTGGATAAGGCCGGCTTCATCAAGAGACAGCTGGTGGA
AACCCGGCAGATCACAAAGCACGTGGCACAGATCCTGGACTCCCGGATGAACACTAAGTACGACGAGAAT
GACAAGCTGATCCGGGAAGTGAAAGTGATCACCCTGAAGTCCAAGCTGGTGTCCGATTTCCGGAAGGATT
TCCAGTTTTACAAAGTGCGCGAGATCAACAACTACCACCACGCCCACGACGCCTACCTGAACGCCGTCGT
GGGAACCGCCCTGATCAAAAAGTACCCTAAGCTGGAAAGCGAGTTCGTGTACGGCGACTACAAGGTGTAC
GACGTGCGGAAGATGATCGCCAAGAGCGAGCAGGAAATCGGCAAGGCTACCGCCAAGTACTTCTTCTACA
GCAACATCATGAACTTTTTCAAGACCGAGATTACCCTGGCCAACGGCGAGATCCGGAAGCGGCCTCTGAT
CGAGACAAACGGCGAAACCGGGGAGATCGTGTGGGATAAGGGCCGGGATTTTGCCACCGTGCGGAAAGTG
CTGAGCATGCCCCAAGTGAATATCGTGAAAAAGACCGAGGTGCAGACAGGCGGCTTCAGCAAAGAGTCTA
TCCTGCCCAAGAGGAACAGCGATAAGCTGATCGCCAGAAAGAAGGACTGGGACCCTAAGAAGTACGGCGG
CTTCGACAGCCCCACCGTGGCCTATTCTGTGCTGGTGGTGGCCAAAGTGGAAAAGGGCAAGTCCAAGAAA
CTGAAGAGTGTGAAAGAGCTGCTGGGGATCACCATCATGGAAAGAAGCAGCTTCGAGAAGAATCCCATCG
ACTTTCTGGAAGCCAAGGGCTACAAAGAAGTGAAAAAGGACCTGATCATCAAGCTGCCTAAGTACTCCCT
GTTCGAGCTGGAAAACGGCCGGAAGAGAATGCTGGCCTCTGCCGGCGAACTGCAGAAGGGAAACGAACTG
GCCCTGCCCTCCAAATATGTGAACTTCCTGTACCTGGCCAGCCACTATGAGAAGCTGAAGGGCTCCCCCG
AGGATAATGAGCAGAAACAGCTGTTTGTGGAACAGCACAAGCACTACCTGGACGAGATCATCGAGCAGAT
CAGCGAGTTCTCCAAGAGAGTGATCCTGGCCGACGCTAATCTGGACAAAGTGCTGTCCGCCTACAACAAG
CACCGGGATAAGCCCATCAGAGAGCAGGCCGAGAATATCATCCACCTGTTTACCCTGACCAATCTGGGAG
CCCCTGCCGCCTTCAAGTACTTTGACACCACCATCGACCGGAAGAGGTACACCAGCACCAAAGAGGTGCT
GGACGCCACCCTGATCCACCAGAGCATCACCGGCCTGTACGAGACACGGATCGACCTGTCTCAGCTGGGA
GGCGACAAAAGGCCGGCGGCCACGAAAAAGGCCGGCCAGGCAAAAAAGAAAAAGTAAGAATTCCTAGAGC
TCGCTGATCAGCCTCGACTGTGCCTTCTAGTTGCCAGCCATCTGTTGTTTGCCCCTCCCCCGTGCCTTCC
TTGACCCTGGAAGGTGCCACTCCCACTGTCCTTTCCTAATAAAATGAGGAAATTGCATCGCATTGTCTGA
GTAGGTGTCATTCTATTCTGGGGGGTGGGGTGGGGCAGGACAGCAAGGGGGAGGATTGGGAAGAGAATAG
CAGGCATGCTGGGGAGCGGCCGCAGGAACCCCTAGTGATGGAGTTGGCCACTCCCTCTCTGCGCGCTCGC
TCGCTCACTGAGGCCGGGCGACCAAAGGTCGCCCGACGCCCGGGCTTTGCCCGGGCGGCCTCAGTGAGCG
AGCGAGCGCGCAGCTGCCTGCAGGAAAGAGCCCACAACCCCTCACTTGGTGGGCCAGTCCTCTGATAGAC
TGTGTCCCCTGGATACCCGTATTCTAGAGCTAGCGAATTCGAATTTAAATCGGATCCGCGGCCGCGAAGG
ATCTGCGATCGCTCCGGTGCCCGTCAGTGGGCAGAGCGCACATCGCCCACAGTCCCCGAGAAGTTGGGGG
GAGGGGTCGGCAATTGAACGGGTGCCTAGAGAAGGTGGCGCGGGGTAAACTGGGAAAGTGATGTCGTGTA
CTGGCTCCGCCTTTTTCCCGAGGGTGGGGGAGAACCGTATATAAGTGCAGTAGTCGCCGTGAACGTTCTT
TTTCGCAACGGGTTTGCCGCCAGAACACAGCTGAAGCTTCGAGGGGCTCGCATCTCTCCTTCACGCGCCC
GCCGCCCTACCTGAGGCCGCCATCCACGCCGGTTGAGTCGCGTTCTGCCGCCTCCCGCCTGTGGTGCCTC
CTGAACTGCGTCCGCCGTCTAGGTAAGTTTAAAGCTCAGGTCGAGACCGGGCCTTTGTCCGGCGCTCCCT
TGGAGCCTACCTAGACTCAGCCGGCTCTCCACGCTTTGCCTGACCCTGCTTGCTCAACTCTACGTCTTTG
TTTCGTTTTCTGTTCTGCGCCGTTACAGATCCAAGCTGTGACCGGCGCCTACGCTAGACGCCACCATGGA
GAGCGACGAGAGCGGCCTGCCCGCCATGGAGATCGAGTGCCGCATCACCGGCACCCTGAACGGCGTGGAG
TTCGAGCTGGTGGGCGGCGGAGAGGGCACCCCCAAGCAGGGCCGCATGACCAACAAGATGAAGAGCACCA
AAGGCGCCCTGACCTTCAGCCCCTACCTGCTGAGCCACGTGATGGGCTACGGCTTCTACCACTTCGGCAC
CTACCCCAGCGGCTACGAGAACCCCTTCCTGCACGCCATCAACAACGGCGGCTACACCAACACCCGCATC
GAGAAGTACGAGGACGGCGGCGTGCTGCACGTGAGCTTCAGCTACCGCTACGAGGCCGGCCGCGTGATCG
GCGACTTCAAGGTGGTGGGCACCGGCTTCCCCGAGGACAGCGTGATCTTCACCGACAAGATCATCCGCAG
CAACGCCACCGTGGAGCACCTGCACCCCATGGGCGATAACGTGCTGGTGGGCAGCTTCGCCCGCACCTTC
AGCCTGCGCGACGGCGGCTACTACAGCTTCGTGGTGGACAGCCACATGCACTTCAAGAGCGCCATCCACC
CCAGCATCCTGCAGAACGGGGGCCCCATGTTCGCCTTCCGCCGCGTGGAGGAGCTGCACAGCAACACCGA
GCTGGGCATCGTGGAGTACCAGCACGCCTTCAAGACCCCCATCGCCTTCGCCAGATCCCGCGCTCAGTCG
TCCAATTCTGCCGTGGACGGCACCGCCGGACCCGGCTCCACCGGATCTCGCGAGGGCAGAGGAAGTCTTC
TAACATGCGGTGACGTGGAGGAGAATCCCGGCCCTATGACCGAGTACAAGCCCACGGTGCGCCTCGCCAC
CCGCGACGACGTCCCCAGGGCCGTACGCACCCTCGCCGCCGCGTTCGCCGACTACCCCGCCACGCGCCAC
ACCGTCGATCCGGACCGCCACATCGAGCGGGTCACCGAGCTGCAAGAACTCTTCCTCACGCGCGTCGGGC
TCGACATCGGCAAGGTGTGGGTCGCGGACGACGGCGCCGCGGTGGCGGTCTGGACCACGCCGGAGAGCGT
CGAAGCGGGGGCGGTGTTCGCCGAGATCGGCCCGCGCATGGCCGAGTTGAGCGGTTCCCGGCTGGCCGCG
CAGCAACAGATGGAAGGCCTCCTGGCGCCGCACCGGCCCAAGGAGCCCGCGTGGTTCCTGGCCACCGTCG
GCGTCTCGCCCGACCACCAGGGCAAGGGTCTGGGCAGCGCCGTCGTGCTCCCCGGAGTGGAGGCGGCCGA
GCGCGCCGGGGTGCCCGCCTTCCTGGAGACCTCCGCGCCCCGCAACCTCCCCTTCTACGAGCGGCTCGGC
TTCACCGTCACCGCCGACGTCGAGGTGCCCGAAGGACCGCGCACCTGGTGCATGACCCGCAAGCCCGGTG
CCTGAAATCAACCTCTGGATTACAAAATTTGTGAAAGATTGACTGGTATTCTTAACTATGTTGCTCCTTT
TACGCTATGTGGATACGCTGCTTTAATGCCTTTGTATCATGCGTTAACTAAACTTGTTTATTGCAGCTTA
TAATGGTTACAAATAAAGCAATAGCATCACAAATTTCACAAATAAAGCATTTTTTTCACTGCATTCTAGT
TGTGGTTTGTCCAAACTCATCAATGTATCTTATCATGTCTGGAATTGACTCAAATGATGTCAATTAGTCT
ATCAGAAGCTCATCTGGTCTCCCTTCCGGGCCTGCAGGGGCGCCTGATGCGGTATTTTCTCCTTACGCAT
CTGTGCGGTATTTCACACCGCATA
[95 nt withheld, positions 7515-7609]
T
[46 nt withheld, positions 7611-7656]
C
[141 nt withheld, positions 7658-7798]
CCTTTGACGTTGGAGTCCACGTTCTTT
[37 nt withheld, positions 7826-7862]
ACTCTATCTCGGGCTATTCTTTTGATTTATAAGGGATTTTGCCGATTTCGGTCTATTGGTTAAAAAATGA
GCTGATTTAACAAAAATTTAACGCGAATTTTAACAAAATATTAACGTTTACAATTTTATGGTGCACTCTC
AGTACAATCTGCTCTGATGCCGCATAGTTAAGCCAGCCCCGACACCCGCCAACACCCGCTGACGCGCCCT
GACGGGCTTGTCTGCTCCCGGCATCCGCTTACAGACAAGCTGTGACCGTCTCCGGGAGCTGCATGTGTCA
GAGGTTTTCACCGTCATCACCGAAACGCGCGAGACGAAAGGGCCTCGTGATACGCCTATTTTTATAGGTT
AATGTCATGATAATAATGGTTTCTTAGACGTCAGGTGGCACTTTTCGGGGAAATGTGCGCGGAACCCCTA
TTTGTTTATTTTTCTAAATACATTCAAATATGTATCCGCTCATGAGACAATAACCCTGATAAATGCTTCA
ATAATATTGAAAAAGGAAGAGTATGAGTATTCAACATTTCCGTGTCGCCCTTATTCCCTTTTTTGCGGCA
TTTTGCCTTCCTGTTTTTGCTCACCCAGAAACGCTGGTGAAAGTAAAAGATGCTGAAGATCAGTTGGGTG
CACGAGTGGGTTACATCGAACTGGATCTCAACAGCGGTAAGATCCTTGAGAGTTTTCGCCCCGAAGAACG
TTTTCCAATGATGAGCACTTTTAAAGTTCTGCTATGTGGCGCGGTATTATCCCGTATTGACGCCGGGCAA
GAGCAACTCGGTCGCCGCATACACTATTCTCAGAATGACTTGGTTGAGTACTCACCAGTCACAGAAAAGC
ATCTTACGGATGGCATGACAGTAAGAGAATTATGCAGTGCTGCCATAACCATGAGTGATAACACTGCGGC
CAACTTACTTCTGACAACGATCGGAGGACCGAAGGAGCTAACCGCTTTTTTGCACAACATGGGGGATCAT
GTAACTCGCCTTGATCGTTGGGAACCGGAGCTGAATGAAGCCATACCAAACGACGAGCGTGACACCACGA
TGCCTGTAGCAATGGCAACAACGTTGCGCAAACTATTAACTGGCGAACTACTTACTCTAGCTTCCCGGCA
ACAATTAATAGACTGGATGGAGGCGGATAAAGTTGCAGGACCACTTCTGCGCTCGGCCCTTCCGGCTGGC
TGGTTTATTGCTGATAAATCTGGAGCCGGTGAGCGTGGAAGCCGCGGTATCATTGCAGCACTGGGGCCAG
ATGGTAAGCCCTCCCGTATCGTAGTTATCTACACGACGGGGAGTCAGGCAACTATGGATGAACGAAATAG
ACAGATCGCTGAGATAGGTGCCTCACTGATTAAGCATTGGTAACTGTCAGACCAAGTTTACTCATATATA
CTTTAGATTGATTTAAAACTTCATTTTTAATTTAAAAGGATCTAGGTGAAGATCCTTTTTGATAATCTCA
TGACCAAAATCCCTTAACGTGAGTTTTCGTTCCACTGAGCGTCAGACCCCGTAGAAAAGATCAAAGGATC
TTCTTGAGATCCTTTTTTTCTGCGCGTAATCTGCTGCTTGCAAACAAAAAAACCACCGCTACCAGCGGTG
GTTTGTTTGCCGGATCAAGAGCTACCAACTCTTTTTCCGAAGGTAACTGGCTTCAGCAGAGCGCAGATAC
CAAATACTGTTCTTCTAGTGTAGCCGTAGTTAGGCCACCACTTCAAGAACTCTGTAGCACCGCCTACATA
CCTCGCTCTGCTAATCCTGTTACCAGTGGCTGCTGCCAGTGGCGATAAGTCGTGTCTTACCGGGTTGGAC
TCAAGACGATAGTTACCGGATAAGGCGCAGCGGTCGGGCTGAACGGGGGGTTCGTGCACACAGCCCAGCT
TGGAGCGAACGACCTACACCGAACTGAGATACCTACAGCGTGAGCTATGAGAAAGCGCCACGCTTCCCGA
AGGGAGAAAGGCGGACAGGTATCCGGTAAGCGGCAGGGTCGGAACAGGAGAGCGCACGAGGGAGCTTCCA
GGGGGAAACGCCTGGTATCTTTATAGTCCTGTCGGGTTTCGCCACCTCTGACTTGAGCGTCGATTTTTGT
GATGCTCGTCAGGGGGGCGGAGCCTATGGAAAAACGCCAGCAACGCGGCCTTTTTACGGTTCCTGGCCTT
TTGCTGGCCTTTTGCTCACATGTGAGGGCCTATTTCCCATGATTCCTTCATATTTGCATATACGATACAA
GGCTGTTAGAGAGATAATTGGAATTAATTTGACTGTAAACACAAAGATATTAGTACAAAATACGTGACGT
AGAAAGTAATAATTTCTTGGGTAGTTTGCAGTTTTAAAATTATGTTTTAAAATGGACTATCATATGCTTA
CCGTAACTTGAAAGTATTTCGATTTCTTGGCTTTATATATCTTGTGGAAAGGACGAAACACCGAAGTTTA
CAGTTTTGTGGCGGTTTTAGAGCTAGAAATAGCAAGTTAAAATAAGGCTAGTCCGTTATCAACTTGAAAA
AGTGGCACCGAGTCGGTGCTTTTTTGTTTTAGAGCTAGAAATAGCAAGTTAAAATAAGGCTAGTCCGTTT
TTAGCGCGTGCGCCAATTCTGCAGACAAATGGCTCTAGAGGTACCCGTTACATAACTTACGGTAAATGGC
CCGCCTGGCTGACCGCCCAACGACCCCCGCCCATTGACGTCAATAGTAACGCCAATAGGGACTTTCCATT
GACGTCAATGGGTGGAGTATTTACGGTAAACTGCCCACTTGGCAGTACATCAAGTGTATCATATGCCAAG
TACGCCCCCTATTGACGTCAATGACGGTAAATGGCCCGCCTGGCATTGTGCCCAGTACATGACCTTATGG
GACTTTCCTACTTGGCAGTACATCTACGTATTAGTCATCGCTATTACCATGGTCGAGGTGAGCCCCACGT
TCTGCTTCACTCTCCCCATCTCCCCCCCCTCCCCACCCCCAATTTTGTATTTATTTATTTTTTAATTATT
TTGTGCAGCGATGGGGGCGGGGGGGGGGGG
Features (pLannotate 1.2.2; 24 found; start..end, strand, type, name):
    161..388     +  intron         hybrid intron: hybrid between chicken β-actin (CBA) and minute virus of mice (MMV) introns (Gray et al., 2011)
    526..2127    +  CDS            Cas9(N): N-terminal portion of Streptococcus pyogenes Cas9 (Zetsche et al., 2015)
   2128..4626    +  CDS            Cas9(C): C-terminal portion of Streptococcus pyogenes Cas9 (Zetsche et al., 2015)
   4627..4674    +  CDS            nucleoplasmin NLS: bipartite nuclear localization signal from nucleoplasmin
   4708..4819    +  polyA_signal   bGH poly(A) signal: bovine growth hormone polyadenylation signal
   4924..5064    +  repeat_region  AAV2 ITR: inverted terminal repeat of adeno-associated virus serotype 2 inverted
   5209..5420    +  promoter       EF-1α core promoter: core promoter for human elongation factor EF-1α
   5433..5701    +  LTR            5' LTR (truncated): truncated 5' long terminal repeat (LTR) from human T-cell leukemia virus (HTLV) type 1
   5758..6422    +  CDS            CopGFP (fragment): green fluorescent protein 2 from Pontellina plumata, also known as ppluGFP2 (Shagin et al., 2004)
   6546..7145    +  CDS            PuroR: puromycin N-acetyltransferase; pac from Streptomyces alboniger; confers resistance to puromycin
   7146..7252    +  misc_feature   WPRE (fragment): woodchuck hepatitis virus posttranscriptional regulatory element
   7261..7382    +  polyA_signal   SV40 poly(A) signal: SV40 polyadenylation signal
   7463..7514    -  misc_feature   bom (fragment): basis of mobility region from pBR322
   7533..7988    +  rep_origin     f1 ori (sequence partly withheld): f1 bacteriophage origin of replication; arrow indicates direction of (+) strand synthesis
   7989..8038    -  misc_feature   bom (fragment): basis of mobility region from pBR322
   8140..8175    -  CDS            rop (fragment): Rop protein, which maintains plasmids at low copy number; rop
   8270..8374    +  promoter       AmpR promoter: bla
   8375..9235    +  CDS            AmpR: β-lactamase; bla; confers resistance to ampicillin, carbenicillin, and related antibiotics
   9406..9994    +  rep_origin     ori: high-copy-number ColE1/pMB1/pBR322/pUC origin of replication
  10056..10296   +  promoter       U6 promoter: RNA polymerase III promoter for human U6 snRNA
  10326..10401   +  misc_RNA       gRNA scaffold: guide RNA scaffold for the Streptococcus pyogenes CRISPR/Cas9 system
  10408..10451   +  misc_RNA       gRNA scaffold (fragment): guide RNA scaffold for the Streptococcus pyogenes CRISPR/Cas9 system
  10498..10783   +  enhancer       CMV enhancer: human cytomegalovirus immediate early enhancer; contains an 18-bp deletion relative to the standard CMV enhancer
  10785..160     +  promoter       chicken β-actin promoter (across the origin): No description available
