[The description below was written by a language model from this plasmid's Addgene catalogue record and pLannotate feature annotations shown in this document.]
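Description:
pX330A-Blimp1-L2-#2 is an all-in-one mammalian CRISPR/Cas9 expression plasmid built on the pX330A backbone and designed to help delete a genomic region within the mouse Blimp1 (Prdm1) gene. It is maintained in E. coli as a high-copy plasmid through a ColE1/pUC-type origin with ampicillin selection (AmpR under its own bla promoter). An f1 phage origin is also present, along with small remnants of pBR322 bom and rop sequences.

The guide RNA cassette consists of a human U6 RNA polymerase III promoter driving a Prdm1-targeting spacer fused to the Streptococcus pyogenes gRNA scaffold; a second, partial scaffold fragment lies just downstream. Cas9 is annotated as contiguous N- and C-terminal portions that together form one S. pyogenes Cas9 reading frame ending in a nucleoplasmin nuclear localization signal. It is expressed from a CMV enhancer/chicken β-actin promoter with a hybrid CBA/MVM intron and terminated by a bGH polyadenylation signal, followed by a single AAV2 ITR.

The sequenced plasmid also carries a separate marker cassette: an EF-1α core promoter with a truncated HTLV-1 LTR segment drives a CopGFP fragment followed by the puromycin N-acetyltransferase gene, with a partial WPRE and an SV40 poly(A) signal. The element linking the two coding sequences is not annotated. This cassette should allow transfected cells to be identified by fluorescence or enriched with puromycin. The exact target position within the locus and the cloning sites are not stated. Because the stated purpose is a deletion, this guide was presumably used together with one or more partner guides cutting elsewhere in the locus, though the record does not name them.
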