Addgene plasmid #171506: pX330A-Blimp1-L2-#2
Purpose: deletion of a genomic locus in Blimp1(Prdm1) gene
Depositing lab: Hans Schöler. Depositing organization: Max Planck Institute for Molecular Biomedicine. Publication: Residual pluripotency is required for inductive germ cell segregation. Aramaki S, Kagiwada S, Wu G, Obridge D, Adachi K, Kutejova E, Lickert H, Hubner K, Scholer HR. EMBO Rep. 2021 Aug 4;22(8):e52553. doi: 10.15252/embr.202152553. Epub 2021 Jun 22. PubMed 34156139.
Backbone
  Vector backbone: px330A
  Vector type: Mammalian Expression, CRISPR
Growth in bacteria
  Bacterial resistance: Ampicillin, 100 μg/mL
  Growth temperature: 37°C
  Growth strain: DH5alpha
  Copy number: High Copy
Gene/Insert
  Gene/Insert name: Blimp1 (alt name: Prdm1)
  gRNA/shRNA sequence: AAGTTTACAGTTTTGTGGCG
  Species: M. musculus (mouse)
  Entrez Gene: Prdm1 (a.k.a. Blimp-1, Blimp1, PRDI-BF1, ZNFPR1A1, b2b1765Clo)
  Cloning method: Restriction Enzyme; 5′ cloning site unknown (unknown if destroyed); 3′ cloning site unknown (unknown if destroyed)
  Sequencing primers: 5′ unknown
Terms and licenses: Academic/Nonprofit Terms; Industry Terms: Not Available to Industry
How to cite: pX330A-Blimp1-L2-#2 was a gift from Hans Schöler (Addgene plasmid # 171506 ; http://n2t.net/addgene:171506 ; RRID:Addgene_171506)
